>Addgene plasmid #91616 | pPN265 | addgene full sequence | sequence record 180194 | Addgene NGS Result
GAGGGCCTATTTCCCATGATTCCTTCATATTTGCATATACGATACAAGGCTGTTAGAGAGATAATTGGAA
TTAATTTGACTGTAAACACAAAGATATTAGTACAAAATACGTGACGTAGAAAGTAATAATTTCTTGGGTA
GTTTGCAGTTTTAAAATTATGTTTTAAAATGGACTATCATATGCTTACCGTAACTTGAAAGTATTTCGAT
TTCTTGGCTTTATATATCTTGTGGAAAGGACGAAACACCGCCATCACCGAGACATCAGTTGTTTTAGAGC
TAGAAATAGCAAGTTAAAATAAGGCTAGTCCGTTATCAACTTGAAAAAGTGGCACCGAGTCGGTGCTTTT
TTAAGCTTGGCGTAATCATGGTCATAGCTGTTTCCTGTGTGAAATTGTTATCCGCTCACAATTCCACACA
ACATACGAGCCGGAAGCATAAAGTGTAAAGCCTGGGGTGCCTAATGAGTGAGCTAACTCACATTAATTGC
GTTGCGCTCACTGCCCGCTTTCCAGTCGGGAAACCTGTCGTGCCAGCTGCATTAATGAATCGGCCAACGC
GCGGGGAGAGGCGGTTTGCGTATTGGGCGCTCTTCCGCTTCCTCGCTCACTGACTCGCTGCGCTCGGTCG
TTCGGCTGCGGCGAGCGGTATCAGCTCACTCAAAGGCGGTAATACGGTTATCCACAGAATCAGGGGATAA
CGCAGGAAAGAACATGTGAGCAAAAGGCCAGCAAAAGGCCAGGAACCGTAAAAAGGCCGCGTTGCTGGCG
TTTTTCCATAGGCTCCGCCCCCCTGACGAGCATCACAAAAATCGACGCTCAAGTCAGAGGTGGCGAAACC
CGACAGGACTATAAAGATACCAGGCGTTTCCCCCTGGAAGCTCCCTCGTGCGCTCTCCTGTTCCGACCCT
GCCGCTTACCGGATACCTGTCCGCCTTTCTCCCTTCGGGAAGCGTGGCGCTTTCTCATAGCTCACGCTGT
AGGTATCTCAGTTCGGTGTAGGTCGTTCGCTCCAAGCTGGGCTGTGTGCACGAACCCCCCGTTCAGCCCG
ACCGCTGCGCCTTATCCGGTAACTATCGTCTTGAGTCCAACCCGGTAAGACACGACTTATCGCCACTGGC
AGCAGCCACTGGTAACAGGATTAGCAGAGCGAGGTATGTAGGCGGTGCTACAGAGTTCTTGAAGTGGTGG
CCTAACTACGGCTACACTAGAAGAACAGTATTTGGTATCTGCGCTCTGCTGAAGCCAGTTACCTTCGGAA
AAAGAGTTGGTAGCTCTTGATCCGGCAAACAAACCACCGCTGGTAGCGGTGGTTTTTTTGTTTGCAAGCA
GCAGATTACGCGCAGAAAAAAAGGATCTCAAGAAGATCCTTTGATCTTTTCTACGGGGTCTGACGCTCAG
TGGAACGAAAACTCACGTTAAGGGATTTTGGTCATGAGATTATCAAAAAGGATCTTCACCTAGATCCTTT
TAAATTAAAAATGAAGTTTTAAATCAATCTAAAGTATATATGAGTAAACTTGGTCTGACAGTTACCAATG
CTTAATCAGTGAGGCACCTATCTCAGCGATCTGTCTATTTCGTTCATCCATAGTTGCCTGACTCCCCGTC
GTGTAGATAACTACGATACGGGAGGGCTTACCATCTGGCCCCAGTGCTGCAATGATACCGCGAGACCCAC
GCTCACCGGCTCCAGATTTATCAGCAATAAACCAGCCAGCCGGAAGGGCCGAGCGCAGAAGTGGTCCTGC
AACTTTATCCGCCTCCATCCAGTCTATTAATTGTTGCCGGGAAGCTAGAGTAAGTAGTTCGCCAGTTAAT
AGTTTGCGCAACGTTGTTGCCATTGCTACAGGCATCGTGGTGTCACGCTCGTCGTTTGGTATGGCTTCAT
TCAGCTCCGGTTCCCAACGATCAAGGCGAGTTACATGATCCCCCATGTTGTGCAAAAAAGCGGTTAGCTC
CTTCGGTCCTCCGATCGTTGTCAGAAGTAAGTTGGCCGCAGTGTTATCACTCATGGTTATGGCAGCACTG
CATAATTCTCTTACTGTCATGCCATCCGTAAGATGCTTTTCTGTGACTGGTGAGTACTCAACCAAGTCAT
TCTGAGAATAGTGTATGCGGCGACCGAGTTGCTCTTGCCCGGCGTCAATACGGGATAATACCGCGCCACA
TAGCAGAACTTTAAAAGTGCTCATCATTGGAAAACGTTCTTCGGGGCGAAAACTCTCAAGGATCTTACCG
CTGTTGAGATCCAGTTCGATGTAACCCACTCGTGCACCCAACTGATCTTCAGCATCTTTTACTTTCACCA
GCGTTTCTGGGTGAGCAAAAACAGGAAGGCAAAATGCCGCAAAAAAGGGAATAAGGGCGACACGGAAATG
TTGAATACTCATACTCTTCCTTTTTCAATATTATTGAAGCATTTATCAGGGTTATTGTCTCATGAGCGGA
TACATATTTGAATGTATTTAGAAAAATAAACAAATAGGGGTTCCGCGCACATTTCCCCGAAAAGTGCCAC
CTGACGTCTAAGAAACCATTATTATCATGACATTAACCTATAAAAATAGGCGTATCACGAGGCCCTTTCG
TCTCGCGCGTTTCGGTGATGACGGTGAAAACCTCTGACACATGCAGCTCCCGGAGACGGTCACAGCTTGT
CTGTAAGCGGATGCCGGGAGCAGACAAGCCCGTCAGGGCGCGTCAGCGGGTGTTGGCGGGTGTCGGGGCT
GGCTTAACTATGCGGCATCAGAGCAGATTGTACTGAGAGTGCACCATATGCGGTGTGAAATACCGCACAG
ATGCGTAAGGAGAAAATACCGCATCAGGCGCCATTCGCCATTCAGGCTGCGCAACTGTTGGGAAGGGCGA
TCGGTGCGGGCCTCTTCGCTATTACGCCAGCTGGCGAAAGGGGGATGTGCTGCAAGGCGATTAAGTTGGG
TAACGCCAGGGTTTTCCCAGTCACGACGTTGTAAAACGACGGCCAGTGAATTCGAGCTCGGTACCCGGGG
ATCCGTTAATTAA
Features (pLannotate 1.2.2; 13 found; start..end, strand, type, name):
      1..241     +  promoter       U6 promoter: RNA polymerase III promoter for human U6 snRNA
    271..346     +  misc_RNA       gRNA scaffold: guide RNA scaffold for the Streptococcus pyogenes CRISPR/Cas9 system
    395..411     -  protein_bind   lac operator: The lac repressor binds to the lac operator to inhibit transcription in E. coli. This inhibition can be relieved by adding lactose or isopropyl-β-D-thiogalactopyranoside (IPTG). lac repressor encoded by lacI
    419..449     -  promoter       lac promoter: promoter for the E. coli lac operon
    464..485     -  protein_bind   CAP binding site: CAP binding activates transcription in the presence of cAMP. E. coli catabolite activator protein
    498..590     -  CDS            lacI (fragment): lac repressor; lacI; The lac repressor binds to the lac operator to inhibit transcription in E. coli. This inhibition can be relieved by adding lactose or isopropyl-β-D-thiogalactopyranoside (IPTG).
    773..1361    -  rep_origin     ori: high-copy-number ColE1/pMB1/pBR322/pUC origin of replication
   1532..2392    -  CDS            AmpR: β-lactamase; bla; confers resistance to ampicillin, carbenicillin, and related antibiotics
   2393..2497    -  promoter       AmpR promoter: bla
   2592..2627    +  CDS            rop (fragment): Rop protein, which maintains plasmids at low copy number; rop
   2729..2828    +  misc_feature   bom (fragment): basis of mobility region from pBR322
   2834..2991    -  CDS            lacZα (fragment): LacZα fragment of β-galactosidase; lacZ fragment
   2988..3014    +  misc_feature   MCS (fragment): pUC18/19 multiple cloning site
