[The description below was written by a language model from this plasmid's Addgene catalogue record and pLannotate feature annotations shown in this document.]
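Description:
pPN265 is a small (about 3.0 kb) CRISPR guide RNA expression plasmid built on a pUC19 backbone carrying a U6 promoter cassette. It is propagated in E. coli from the high-copy ColE1/pUC origin and selected with ampicillin through the β-lactamase (AmpR) gene and its native promoter. The remaining annotated elements are leftovers of the pUC19 framework with no role in the plasmid's function: the lac promoter, operator and CAP binding site, and fragments of lacI, lacZα, rop, bom and the multiple cloning site. No mammalian selection marker, reporter or Cas9 coding sequence is annotated, so the nuclease has to be supplied from a separate source.

The payload is a single sgRNA transcription unit. The human U6 snRNA promoter, an RNA polymerase III promoter suited to producing short, uncapped transcripts, drives a roughly 20-nucleotide spacer targeting human FUT9 (fucosyltransferase 9, also known as Fuc-TIX). The spacer is fused directly to the Streptococcus pyogenes Cas9 guide RNA scaffold. It was inserted between two BbsI sites that were destroyed during cloning, which is typical of type IIS oligo cloning, and it occupies the short gap between the annotated promoter and scaffold.

When delivered into human cells together with SpCas9, the expressed guide directs cleavage at the FUT9 locus for gene disruption or editing. The plasmid comes from a study describing a scaled workflow for CRISPR editing of human pluripotent stem cells to investigate genes linked to psychiatric disease, which suggests it is one of a set of similarly constructed guide plasmids.
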