Addgene plasmid #91616: pPN265
Purpose: Express sgRNA targeting human FUT9
Depositing lab: Lindy Barrett. Depositing organization: Broad Institute. Publication: A Scaled Framework for CRISPR Editing of Human Pluripotent Stem Cells to Study Psychiatric Disease. Hazelbaker DZ, Beccard A, Bara AM, Dabkowski N, Messana A, Mazzucato P, Lam D, Manning D, Eggan K, Barrett LE. Stem Cell Reports. 2017 Oct 10;9(4):1315-1327. doi: 10.1016/j.stemcr.2017.09.006. PubMed 29020615.
Backbone
  Vector backbone: pUC19-U6 promoter
  Vector type: CRISPR
Growth in bacteria
  Bacterial resistance: Ampicillin, 100 μg/mL
  Growth temperature: 37°C
  Growth strain: DH5alpha
  Copy number: High Copy
Gene/Insert
  Gene/Insert name: FUT9 (alt name: NM_006581.3)
  gRNA/shRNA sequence: CCATCACCGAGACATCAGTT
  Species: H. sapiens (human)
  Insert size (bp): 21
  Entrez Gene: FUT9 (a.k.a. Fuc-TIX)
  Promoter: U6
  Cloning method: Restriction Enzyme; 5′ cloning site BbsI (destroyed during cloning); 3′ cloning site BbsI (destroyed during cloning)
  Sequencing primers: 5′ M13F (-21)
Terms and licenses: Academic/Nonprofit Terms; Industry Terms: Not Available to Industry
How to cite: pPN265 was a gift from Lindy Barrett (Addgene plasmid # 91616 ; http://n2t.net/addgene:91616 ; RRID:Addgene_91616)
